LOCUS       Exported 8472 bp ds-DNA circular SYN 12-MAY-2021
DEFINITION  Expresses cAICDA-BE3 in mammalian cells.
ACCESSION   .
VERSION     .
KEYWORDS    pCMV-cAICDA-BE3
SOURCE      synthetic DNA construct
  ORGANISM  synthetic DNA construct
REFERENCE   1 (bases 1 to 8472)
  AUTHORS   Wang X, Li J, Wang Y, Yang V, Wei J, Wu J, Wang R, Huang X, Chen J,
            Yang L
  TITLE     Efficient base editing in methylated regions with a human
            APOBEC3A-Cas9 fusion.
  JOURNAL   Nat Biotechnol., 2018
REFERENCE   2 (bases 1 to 8472)
  AUTHORS   .
  TITLE     Direct Submission
  JOURNAL   Exported May 12, 2021 from SnapGene Server 1.1.58
            http://www.snapgene.com
FEATURES             Location/Qualifiers
     source          1..8472
                     /organism="synthetic DNA construct"
                     /mol_type="other DNA"
     primer_bind     complement(10..29)
                     /label=pRS-marker
                     /note="pRS vectors, use to sequence yeast selectable
                     marker"
     enhancer        201..580
                     /label=CMV enhancer
                     /note="human cytomegalovirus immediate early enhancer"
     promoter        581..784
                     /label=CMV promoter
                     /note="human cytomegalovirus (CMV) immediate early
                     promoter"
     primer_bind     735..755
                     /label=CMV-F
                     /note="Human CMV immediate early promoter, forward primer"
     primer_bind     826..845
                     /label=T7
                     /note="T7 promoter, forward primer"
     promoter        826..844
                     /label=T7 promoter
                     /note="promoter for bacteriophage T7 RNA polymerase"
     CDS             1533..5633
                     /codon_start=1
                     /product="nickase mutant of the Cas9 endonuclease from the
                     Streptococcus pyogenes Type II CRISPR/Cas system"
                     /label=Cas9(D10A)
                     /note="generates RNA-guided single strand nicks in DNA due
                     to the D10A mutation in the RuvC catalytic domain"
                     /translation="DKKYSIGLAIGTNSVGWAVITDEYKVPSKKFKVLGNTDRHSIKKN
                     LIGALLFDSGETAEATRLKRTARRRYTRRKNRICYLQEIFSNEMAKVDDSFFHRLEESF
                     LVEEDKKHERHPIFGNIVDEVAYHEKYPTIYHLRKKLVDSTDKADLRLIYLALAHMIKF
                     RGHFLIEGDLNPDNSDVDKLFIQLVQTYNQLFEENPINASGVDAKAILSARLSKSRRLE
                     NLIAQLPGEKKNGLFGNLIALSLGLTPNFKSNFDLAEDAKLQLSKDTYDDDLDNLLAQI
                     GDQYADLFLAAKNLSDAILLSDILRVNTEITKAPLSASMIKRYDEHHQDLTLLKALVRQ
                     QLPEKYKEIFFDQSKNGYAGYIDGGASQEEFYKFIKPILEKMDGTEELLVKLNREDLLR
                     KQRTFDNGSIPHQIHLGELHAILRRQEDFYPFLKDNREKIEKILTFRIPYYVGPLARGN
                     SRFAWMTRKSEETITPWNFEEVVDKGASAQSFIERMTNFDKNLPNEKVLPKHSLLYEYF
                     TVYNELTKVKYVTEGMRKPAFLSGEQKKAIVDLLFKTNRKVTVKQLKEDYFKKIECFDS
                     VEISGVEDRFNASLGTYHDLLKIIKDKDFLDNEENEDILEDIVLTLTLFEDREMIEERL
                     KTYAHLFDDKVMKQLKRRRYTGWGRLSRKLINGIRDKQSGKTILDFLKSDGFANRNFMQ
                     LIHDDSLTFKEDIQKAQVSGQGDSLHEHIANLAGSPAIKKGILQTVKVVDELVKVMGRH
                     KPENIVIEMARENQTTQKGQKNSRERMKRIEEGIKELGSQILKEHPVENTQLQNEKLYL
                     YYLQNGRDMYVDQELDINRLSDYDVDHIVPQSFLKDDSIDNKVLTRSDKNRGKSDNVPS
                     EEVVKKMKNYWRQLLNAKLITQRKFDNLTKAERGGLSELDKAGFIKRQLVETRQITKHV
                     AQILDSRMNTKYDENDKLIREVKVITLKSKLVSDFRKDFQFYKVREINNYHHAHDAYLN
                     AVVGTALIKKYPKLESEFVYGDYKVYDVRKMIAKSEQEIGKATAKYFFYSNIMNFFKTE
                     ITLANGEIRKRPLIETNGETGEIVWDKGRDFATVRKVLSMPQVNIVKKTEVQTGGFSKE
                     SILPKRNSDKLIARKKDWDPKKYGGFDSPTVAYSVLVVAKVEKGKSKKLKSVKELLGIT
                     IMERSSFEKNPIDFLEAKGYKEVKKDLIIKLPKYSLFELENGRKRMLASAGELQKGNEL
                     ALPSKYVNFLYLASHYEKLKGSPEDNEQKQLFVEQHKHYLDEIIEQISEFSKRVILADA
                     NLDKVLSAYNKHRDKPIREQAENIIHLFTLTNLGAPAAFKYFDTTIDRKRYTSTKEVLD
                     ATLIHQSITGLYETRIDLSQLGGD"
     CDS             5646..5894
                     /codon_start=1
                     /product="uracil-DNA glycosylase inhibitor from a Bacillus
                     subtilis bacteriophage (Mol et al., 1995)"
                     /label=UGI
                     /translation="TNLSDIIEKETGKQLVIQESILMLPEEVEEVIGNKPESDILVHTA
                     YDESTDENVMLLTSDAPEYKPWALVIQDSNGENKIKML"
     CDS             5907..5927
                     /codon_start=1
                     /product="nuclear localization signal of SV40 (simian virus
                     40) large T antigen"
                     /label=SV40 NLS
                     /translation="PKKKRKV"
     CDS             5936..5953
                     /codon_start=1
                     /product="6xHis affinity tag"
                     /label=6xHis
                     /translation="HHHHHH"
     primer_bind     complement(5976..5993)
                     /label=BGH-rev
                     /note="Bovine growth hormone terminator, reverse primer.
                     Also called BGH reverse"
     polyA_signal    5982..6206
                     /label=bGH poly(A) signal
                     /note="bovine growth hormone polyadenylation signal"
     primer_bind     complement(6277..6293)
                     /label=M13 rev
                     /note="common sequencing primer, one of multiple similar
                     variants"
     primer_bind     complement(6277..6293)
                     /label=M13 Reverse
                     /note="In lacZ gene. Also called M13-rev"
     primer_bind     complement(6290..6312)
                     /label=M13/pUC Reverse
                     /note="In lacZ gene"
     protein_bind    6301..6317
                     /label=lac operator
                     /bound_moiety="lac repressor encoded by lacI"
                     /note="The lac repressor binds to the lac operator to
                     inhibit transcription in E. coli. This inhibition can be
                     relieved by adding lactose or
                     isopropyl-beta-D-thiogalactopyranoside (IPTG)."
     promoter        complement(6325..6355)
                     /label=lac promoter
                     /note="promoter for the E. coli lac operon"
     protein_bind    6370..6391
                     /label=CAP binding site
                     /bound_moiety="E. coli catabolite activator protein"
                     /note="CAP binding activates transcription in the presence
                     of cAMP."
     primer_bind     complement(6508..6525)
                     /label=L4440
                     /note="L4440 vector, forward primer"
     rep_origin      complement(6679..7267)
                     /direction=LEFT
                     /label=ori
                     /note="high-copy-number ColE1/pMB1/pBR322/pUC origin of
                     replication"
     primer_bind     complement(6759..6778)
                     /label=pBR322ori-F
                     /note="pBR322 origin, forward primer"
     CDS             complement(7438..8298)
                     /codon_start=1
                     /gene="bla"
                     /product="beta-lactamase"
                     /label=AmpR
                     /note="confers resistance to ampicillin, carbenicillin, and
                     related antibiotics"
                     /translation="MSIQHFRVALIPFFAAFCLPVFAHPETLVKVKDAEDQLGARVGYI
                     ELDLNSGKILESFRPEERFPMMSTFKVLLCGAVLSRIDAGQEQLGRRIHYSQNDLVEYS
                     PVTEKHLTDGMTVRELCSAAITMSDNTAANLLLTTIGGPKELTAFLHNMGDHVTRLDRW
                     EPELNEAIPNDERDTTMPVAMATTLRKLLTGELLTLASRQQLIDWMEADKVAGPLLRSA
                     LPAGWFIADKSGAGERGSRGIIAALGPDGKPSRIVVIYTTGSQATMDERNRQIAEIGAS
                     LIKHW"
     primer_bind     8061..8080
                     /label=Amp-R
                     /note="Ampicillin resistance gene, reverse primer"
     promoter        complement(8299..8403)
                     /gene="bla"
                     /label=AmpR promoter
ORIGIN
        1 gactctcagt acaatctgct ctgatgccgc atagttaagc cagtatctgc tccctgcttg
       61 tgtgttggag gtcgctgagt agtgcgcgag caaaatttaa gctacaacaa ggcaaggctt
      121 gaccgacaat tgcatgaaga atctgcttag ggttaggcgt tttgcgctgc ttcgcgatgt
      181 acgggccaga tatacgcgtt gacattgatt attgactagt tattaatagt aatcaattac
      241 ggggtcatta gttcatagcc catatatgga gttccgcgtt acataactta cggtaaatgg
      301 cccgcctggc tgaccgccca acgacccccg cccattgacg tcaataatga cgtatgttcc
      361 catagtaacg ccaataggga ctttccattg acgtcaatgg gtggagtatt tacggtaaac
      421 tgcccacttg gcagtacatc aagtgtatca tatgccaagt acgcccccta ttgacgtcaa
      481 tgacggtaaa tggcccgcct ggcattatgc ccagtacatg accttatggg actttcctac
      541 ttggcagtac atctacgtat tagtcatcgc tattaccatg gtgatgcggt tttggcagta
      601 catcaatggg cgtggatagc ggtttgactc acggggattt ccaagtctcc accccattga
      661 cgtcaatggg agtttgtttt ggcaccaaaa tcaacgggac tttccaaaat gtcgtaacaa
      721 ctccgcccca ttgacgcaaa tgggcggtag gcgtgtacgg tgggaggtct atataagcag
      781 agctggttta gtgaaccgtc agatccgcta gagatccgcg gccgctaata cgactcacta
      841 tagggagagc cgccaccatg agcaagctgg acagtgtgct gctgactcag aggaagttta
      901 tttaccacta taagaatgtg cgctgggctc gtgggaggaa cgagacctac ctctgttttg
      961 tggtcaagaa acgcaacagt cccgactcgc tctccttcga cttcggacac ctgcgcaatc
     1021 gttctggctg ccatgtggag cttctcttcc tgagctatct tggggtactg tgcccaggtt
     1081 tcttgggttc cggtgtggat ggtgtcaggg tggcttatgc catcacctgg ttctgttcct
     1141 ggtcaccctg ttcaaactgt gcccatcgcc tttctcgctt catgtctcag atgcccaacc
     1201 tgcggctgcg catcttcgtc tcgcgcctct acttctgtga cgaggaggac agtcaagaga
     1261 gagagggact ccgttgcttg cagagggcag gtgtgcaagt gacagtcatg acctataaag
     1321 attttttcta ctgttggcaa acctttgtgg ctcaaaatca gaaggctttc aaggcttggg
     1381 acgaccttca ccagaactct atccgactgt ctcggaaact acagcgaatc ctgcagccta
     1441 gtgagtctga agacctgagg gatggcttcg ctctgctggg ccttagcggc agcgagactc
     1501 ccgggacctc agagtccgcc acacccgaaa gtgataaaaa gtattctatt ggtttagcca
     1561 tcggcactaa ttccgttgga tgggctgtca taaccgatga atacaaagta ccttcaaaga
     1621 aatttaaggt gttggggaac acagaccgtc attcgattaa aaagaatctt atcggtgccc
     1681 tcctattcga tagtggcgaa acggcagagg cgactcgcct gaaacgaacc gctcggagaa
     1741 ggtatacacg tcgcaagaac cgaatatgtt acttacaaga aatttttagc aatgagatgg
     1801 ccaaagttga cgattctttc tttcaccgtt tggaagagtc cttccttgtc gaagaggaca
     1861 agaaacatga acggcacccc atctttggaa acatagtaga tgaggtggca tatcatgaaa
     1921 agtacccaac gatttatcac ctcagaaaaa agctagttga ctcaactgat aaagcggacc
     1981 tgaggttaat ctacttggct cttgcccata tgataaagtt ccgtgggcac tttctcattg
     2041 agggtgatct aaatccggac aactcggatg tcgacaaact gttcatccag ttagtacaaa
     2101 cctataatca gttgtttgaa gagaacccta taaatgcaag tggcgtggat gcgaaggcta
     2161 ttcttagcgc ccgcctctct aaatcccgac ggctagaaaa cctgatcgca caattacccg
     2221 gagagaagaa aaatgggttg ttcggtaacc ttatagcgct ctcactaggc ctgacaccaa
     2281 attttaagtc gaacttcgac ttagctgaag atgccaaatt gcagcttagt aaggacacgt
     2341 acgatgacga tctcgacaat ctactggcac aaattggaga tcagtatgcg gacttatttt
     2401 tggctgccaa aaaccttagc gatgcaatcc tcctatctga catactgaga gttaatactg
     2461 agattaccaa ggcgccgtta tccgcttcaa tgatcaaaag gtacgatgaa catcaccaag
     2521 acttgacact tctcaaggcc ctagtccgtc agcaactgcc tgagaaatat aaggaaatat
     2581 tctttgatca gtcgaaaaac gggtacgcag gttatattga cggcggagcg agtcaagagg
     2641 aattctacaa gtttatcaaa cccatattag agaagatgga tgggacggaa gagttgcttg
     2701 taaaactcaa tcgcgaagat ctactgcgaa agcagcggac tttcgacaac ggtagcattc
     2761 cacatcaaat ccacttaggc gaattgcatg ctatacttag aaggcaggag gatttttatc
     2821 cgttcctcaa agacaatcgt gaaaagattg agaaaatcct aacctttcgc ataccttact
     2881 atgtgggacc cctggcccga gggaactctc ggttcgcatg gatgacaaga aagtccgaag
     2941 aaacgattac tccatggaat tttgaggaag ttgtcgataa aggtgcgtca gctcaatcgt
     3001 tcatcgagag gatgaccaac tttgacaaga atttaccgaa cgaaaaagta ttgcctaagc
     3061 acagtttact ttacgagtat ttcacagtgt acaatgaact cacgaaagtt aagtatgtca
     3121 ctgagggcat gcgtaaaccc gcctttctaa gcggagaaca gaagaaagca atagtagatc
     3181 tgttattcaa gaccaaccgc aaagtgacag ttaagcaatt gaaagaggac tactttaaga
     3241 aaattgaatg cttcgattct gtcgagatct ccggggtaga agatcgattt aatgcgtcac
     3301 ttggtacgta tcatgacctc ctaaagataa ttaaagataa ggacttcctg gataacgaag
     3361 agaatgaaga tatcttagaa gatatagtgt tgactcttac cctctttgaa gatcgggaaa
     3421 tgattgagga aagactaaaa acatacgctc acctgttcga cgataaggtt atgaaacagt
     3481 taaagaggcg tcgctatacg ggctggggac gattgtcgcg gaaacttatc aacgggataa
     3541 gagacaagca aagtggtaaa actattctcg attttctaaa gagcgacggc ttcgccaata
     3601 ggaactttat gcagctgatc catgatgact ctttaacctt caaagaggat atacaaaagg
     3661 cacaggtttc cggacaaggg gactcattgc acgaacatat tgcgaatctt gctggttcgc
     3721 cagccatcaa aaagggcata ctccagacag tcaaagtagt ggatgagcta gttaaggtca
     3781 tgggacgtca caaaccggaa aacattgtaa tcgagatggc acgcgaaaat caaacgactc
     3841 agaaggggca aaaaaacagt cgagagcgga tgaagagaat agaagagggt attaaagaac
     3901 tgggcagcca gatcttaaag gagcatcctg tggaaaatac ccaattgcag aacgagaaac
     3961 tttacctcta ttacctacaa aatggaaggg acatgtatgt tgatcaggaa ctggacataa
     4021 accgtttatc tgattacgac gtcgatcaca ttgtacccca atcctttttg aaggacgatt
     4081 caatcgacaa taaagtgctt acacgctcgg ataagaaccg agggaaaagt gacaatgttc
     4141 caagcgagga agtcgtaaag aaaatgaaga actattggcg gcagctccta aatgcgaaac
     4201 tgataacgca aagaaagttc gataacttaa ctaaagctga gaggggtggc ttgtctgaac
     4261 ttgacaaggc cggatttatt aaacgtcagc tcgtggaaac ccgccaaatc acaaagcatg
     4321 ttgcacagat actagattcc cgaatgaata cgaaatacga cgagaacgat aagctgattc
     4381 gggaagtcaa agtaatcact ttaaagtcaa aattggtgtc ggacttcaga aaggattttc
     4441 aattctataa agttagggag ataaataact accaccatgc gcacgacgct tatcttaatg
     4501 ccgtcgtagg gaccgcactc attaagaaat acccgaagct agaaagtgag tttgtgtatg
     4561 gtgattacaa agtttatgac gtccgtaaga tgatcgcgaa aagcgaacag gagataggca
     4621 aggctacagc caaatacttc ttttattcta acattatgaa tttctttaag acggaaatca
     4681 ctctggcaaa cggagagata cgcaaacgac ctttaattga aaccaatggg gagacaggtg
     4741 aaatcgtatg ggataagggc cgggacttcg cgacggtgag aaaagttttg tccatgcccc
     4801 aagtcaacat agtaaagaaa actgaggtgc agaccggagg gttttcaaag gaatcgattc
     4861 ttccaaaaag gaatagtgat aagctcatcg ctcgtaaaaa ggactgggac ccgaaaaagt
     4921 acggtggctt cgatagccct acagttgcct attctgtcct agtagtggca aaagttgaga
     4981 agggaaaatc caagaaactg aagtcagtca aagaattatt ggggataacg attatggagc
     5041 gctcgtcttt tgaaaagaac cccatcgact tccttgaggc gaaaggttac aaggaagtaa
     5101 aaaaggatct cataattaaa ctaccaaagt atagtctgtt tgagttagaa aatggccgaa
     5161 aacggatgtt ggctagcgcc ggagagcttc aaaaggggaa cgaactcgca ctaccgtcta
     5221 aatacgtgaa tttcctgtat ttagcgtccc attacgagaa gttgaaaggt tcacctgaag
     5281 ataacgaaca gaagcaactt tttgttgagc agcacaaaca ttatctcgac gaaatcatag
     5341 agcaaatttc ggaattcagt aagagagtca tcctagctga tgccaatctg gacaaagtat
     5401 taagcgcata caacaagcac agggataaac ccatacgtga gcaggcggaa aatattatcc
     5461 atttgtttac tcttaccaac ctcggcgctc cagccgcatt caagtatttt gacacaacga
     5521 tagatcgcaa acgatacact tctaccaagg aggtgctaga cgcgacactg attcaccaat
     5581 ccatcacggg attatatgaa actcggatag atttgtcaca gcttgggggt gactctggtg
     5641 gttctactaa tctgtcagat attattgaaa aggagaccgg taagcaactg gttatccagg
     5701 aatccatcct catgctccca gaggaggtgg aagaagtcat tgggaacaag ccggaaagcg
     5761 atatactcgt gcacaccgcc tacgacgaga gcaccgacga gaatgtcatg cttctgacta
     5821 gcgacgcccc tgaatacaag ccttgggctc tggtcataca ggatagcaac ggtgagaaca
     5881 agattaagat gctctctggt ggttctccca agaagaagag gaaagtctaa ccggtcatca
     5941 tcaccatcac cattgagttt aaacccgctg atcagcctcg actgtgcctt ctagttgcca
     6001 gccatctgtt gtttgcccct cccccgtgcc ttccttgacc ctggaaggtg ccactcccac
     6061 tgtcctttcc taataaaatg aggaaattgc atcgcattgt ctgagtaggt gtcattctat
     6121 tctggggggt ggggtggggc aggacagcaa gggggaggat tgggaagaca atagcaggca
     6181 tgctggggat gcggtgggct ctatggcttc tgaggcggaa agaaccagct ggggctcgat
     6241 accgtcgacc tctagctaga gcttggcgta atcatggtca tagctgtttc ctgtgtgaaa
     6301 ttgttatccg ctcacaattc cacacaacat acgagccgga agcataaagt gtaaagccta
     6361 gggtgcctaa tgagtgagct aactcacatt aattgcgttg cgctcactgc ccgctttcca
     6421 gtcgggaaac ctgtcgtgcc agctgcatta atgaatcggc caacgcgcgg ggagaggcgg
     6481 tttgcgtatt gggcgctctt ccgcttcctc gctcactgac tcgctgcgct cggtcgttcg
     6541 gctgcggcga gcggtatcag ctcactcaaa ggcggtaata cggttatcca cagaatcagg
     6601 ggataacgca ggaaagaaca tgtgagcaaa aggccagcaa aaggccagga accgtaaaaa
     6661 ggccgcgttg ctggcgtttt tccataggct ccgcccccct gacgagcatc acaaaaatcg
     6721 acgctcaagt cagaggtggc gaaacccgac aggactataa agataccagg cgtttccccc
     6781 tggaagctcc ctcgtgcgct ctcctgttcc gaccctgccg cttaccggat acctgtccgc
     6841 ctttctccct tcgggaagcg tggcgctttc tcatagctca cgctgtaggt atctcagttc
     6901 ggtgtaggtc gttcgctcca agctgggctg tgtgcacgaa ccccccgttc agcccgaccg
     6961 ctgcgcctta tccggtaact atcgtcttga gtccaacccg gtaagacacg acttatcgcc
     7021 actggcagca gccactggta acaggattag cagagcgagg tatgtaggcg gtgctacaga
     7081 gttcttgaag tggtggccta actacggcta cactagaaga acagtatttg gtatctgcgc
     7141 tctgctgaag ccagttacct tcggaaaaag agttggtagc tcttgatccg gcaaacaaac
     7201 caccgctggt agcggtggtt tttttgtttg caagcagcag attacgcgca gaaaaaaagg
     7261 atctcaagaa gatcctttga tcttttctac ggggtctgac gctcagtgga acgaaaactc
     7321 acgttaaggg attttggtca tgagattatc aaaaaggatc ttcacctaga tccttttaaa
     7381 ttaaaaatga agttttaaat caatctaaag tatatatgag taaacttggt ctgacagtta
     7441 ccaatgctta atcagtgagg cacctatctc agcgatctgt ctatttcgtt catccatagt
     7501 tgcctgactc cccgtcgtgt agataactac gatacgggag ggcttaccat ctggccccag
     7561 tgctgcaatg ataccgcgag acccacgctc accggctcca gatttatcag caataaacca
     7621 gccagccgga agggccgagc gcagaagtgg tcctgcaact ttatccgcct ccatccagtc
     7681 tattaattgt tgccgggaag ctagagtaag tagttcgcca gttaatagtt tgcgcaacgt
     7741 tgttgccatt gctacaggca tcgtggtgtc acgctcgtcg tttggtatgg cttcattcag
     7801 ctccggttcc caacgatcaa ggcgagttac atgatccccc atgttgtgca aaaaagcggt
     7861 tagctccttc ggtcctccga tcgttgtcag aagtaagttg gccgcagtgt tatcactcat
     7921 ggttatggca gcactgcata attctcttac tgtcatgcca tccgtaagat gcttttctgt
     7981 gactggtgag tactcaacca agtcattctg agaatagtgt atgcggcgac cgagttgctc
     8041 ttgcccggcg tcaatacggg ataataccgc gccacatagc agaactttaa aagtgctcat
     8101 cattggaaaa cgttcttcgg ggcgaaaact ctcaaggatc ttaccgctgt tgagatccag
     8161 ttcgatgtaa cccactcgtg cacccaactg atcttcagca tcttttactt tcaccagcgt
     8221 ttctgggtga gcaaaaacag gaaggcaaaa tgccgcaaaa aagggaataa gggcgacacg
     8281 gaaatgttga atactcatac tcttcctttt tcaatattat tgaagcattt atcagggtta
     8341 ttgtctcatg agcggataca tatttgaatg tatttagaaa aataaacaaa taggggttcc
     8401 gcgcacattt ccccgaaaag tgccacctga cgtcgacgga tcgggagatc gatctcccga
     8461 tcccctaggg tc
//
