[The description below was written by a language model from this plasmid's Addgene catalogue record and the feature table of its GenBank file.]
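Description:
pCMV-cAICDA-BE3 is an 8.5 kb mammalian expression plasmid encoding a CRISPR cytosine base editor in the BE3 architecture, in which the deaminase module is the activation-induced cytidine deaminase (aicda/AID) of the channel catfish, Ictalurus punctatus. It is maintained in E. coli through a high-copy ColE1/pUC-type origin and selected with ampicillin via the bla (AmpR) gene. Remnants of a lac promoter/operator region and standard sequencing primer sites sit in the backbone. No mammalian selection marker is annotated, which fits transient transfection use.

The roughly 5.1 kb insert is driven by the human cytomegalovirus immediate-early enhancer and promoter and terminated by the bovine growth hormone polyadenylation signal. A T7 promoter lies just upstream of the coding region and could in principle support in vitro transcription. According to the alternative insert name, the fusion reads deaminase, XTEN linker, Cas9 D10A nickase, SGGS linker, UGI, SGGS linker, NLS. The feature table annotates the Streptococcus pyogenes Cas9(D10A), the bacteriophage uracil-DNA glycosylase inhibitor, the SV40 NLS and a 6xHis sequence just downstream. It does not annotate the catfish deaminase or the XTEN linker, which presumably occupy the unannotated stretch between the T7 promoter and Cas9.

In this design, a separately supplied guide RNA directs the nickase to its target, the deaminase converts cytosine to uracil on the displaced strand, UGI blocks uracil excision, and nicking of the unedited strand biases repair toward a C-to-T outcome. The plasmid comes from a study of base editing in methylated DNA regions centred on a human APOBEC3A-Cas9 fusion. The record does not state this construct's specific role in that study.
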