Addgene plasmid #113422: pCMV-cAICDA-BE3
Purpose: Expresses cAICDA-BE3 in mammalian cells
Depositing lab: Jia Chen. Depositing organization: ShanghaiTech University. Publication: Efficient base editing in methylated regions with a human APOBEC3A-Cas9 fusion. Wang X, Li J, Wang Y, Yang B, Wei J, Wu J, Wang R, Huang X, Chen J, Yang L. Nat Biotechnol. 2018 Aug 20. pii: nbt.4198. doi: 10.1038/nbt.4198. PubMed 30125268.
Backbone
  Vector backbone: CMV
  Backbone size w/o insert (bp): 3399
  Vector type: Mammalian Expression, CRISPR
Growth in bacteria
  Bacterial resistance: Ampicillin, 100 μg/mL
  Growth temperature: 37°C
  Growth strain: DH5alpha
  Copy number: High Copy
Gene/Insert
  Gene/Insert name: cAICDA-BE3 (alt name: pCMV-cAICDA-XTEN-D10A-SGGS-UGI-SGGS-NLS)
  Species: Ictalurus punctatus (channel catfish)
  Insert size (bp): 5073
  Entrez Gene: aicda (a.k.a. aid)
  Promoter: CMV
  Cloning method: Restriction Enzyme; 5′ cloning site unknown (unknown if destroyed)
  Sequencing primers: 5′ CMV; 3′ BGH poly reverse
Terms and licenses: Academic/Nonprofit Terms; Industry Terms: Not Available to Industry
How to cite: pCMV-cAICDA-BE3 was a gift from Jia Chen (Addgene plasmid # 113422 ; http://n2t.net/addgene:113422 ; RRID:Addgene_113422)
